>Addgene plasmid #63425 | pFusX4-16 | depositor partial sequence | sequence record 105368 | pFusX4_ATT
AGTCTTAAGCGTCTCCCCTGACCCCGGACCAAGTGGTGGCTATCGCCAGCAACATTGGCGGCAAGCAAGC
GCTCGAAACGGTGCAGCGGCTGTTGCCGGTGCTGTGCCAGGACCATGGCCTGACCCCGGACCAAGTGGTG
GCTATCGCCAGCAACGGTGGCGGCAAGCAAGCGCTCGAAACGGTGCAGCGGCTGTTGCCGGTGCTGTGCC
AGGACCATGGCCTGACCCCGGACCAAGTGGTGGCTATCGCCAGCAACGGTGGCGGCAAGCAAGCGCTCGA
AACGGTGCAGCGGCTGTTGCCGGTGCTGTGCCAGGACCATGGCCGAGACGTC
