>Addgene plasmid #63425 | pFusX4-16 | depositor partial sequence | sequence record 105369 | FusX4
CGTCTCCCCTGACCCCGGACCAAGTGGTGGCTATCGAGACCGGCGCCGCTACGGGCGCGTCCCATTCGCC
ATTCAGGCTGCGCAACTGTTGGGAAGGGCGATCGGTGCGGGCTCTTCGCTATTACGCCAGCTGGCGAAAG
GGGGATGTGCTGCAAGGCGATTAAGTTGGGAACGCCAGGGTTTTCCCAGTCACGACGTTGTAAAACGACG
GCCAGTGAGCGCGCGTAATCGACTCACTATAGGGCGAATTGGGTACCGGGCCCCCCCTCGAGGTCCTCCA
GCTTTTGTTCCCTTTAGTGAGGGTTAATTGCGCGCTTGGCGTAATCATGGTCATAGCTGTTTCCTGTGTG
AAATTGTTATCCGCTCACAATTCCACACAACATACGAGCCGGAAGCATAAAGTGTAAAGCCTGGGGTGCC
TAATGAGTGAGCTAACTCACATTAATTGCGTTGCGCTCACTGCCCGCTTTCCACCGGTGGTCTCTGGCGG
CAAGCAAGCGCTCGAAACGGTGCAGCGGCTGTTGCCGGTGCTGTGCCAGGACCATGGCCGAGACGTCTAG
ACCAGCCAGGACAGAAATGCCTCGACTTCGCTGCTACCCAAGGTTGCCGGGTGACGCACACCGTGGAAAC
GGATGAAGGCACGAACCCAGTGGACATAAGCCTGTTCGGTTCGTAAGCTGTAATGCAAGTAGCGTATGCG
CTCACGCAACTGGTCCAGAACCTTGACCGAACGCAGCGGTGGTAACGGCGCAGTGGCGGTTTTCATGGCT
TGTTATGACTGTTTTTTTGGGGTACAGTCTATGCCTCGGGCATCCAAGCAGCAAGCGCGTTACGCCGTGG
GTCGATGTTTGATGTTATGGAGCAGCAACGATGTTACGCAGCAGGGCAGTCGCCCTAAAACAAAGTTAAA
CATTATGAGGGAAGCGGTGATCGCCGAAGTATCGACTCAACTATCAGAGGTAGTTGGCGTCATCGAGCGC
CATCTCGAACCGACGTTGCTGGCCGTACATTTGTACGGCTCCGCAGTGGATGGCGGCCTGAAGCCACACA
GTGATATTGATTTGCTGGTTACGGTGACCGTAAGGCTTGATGAAACAACGCGGCGAGCTTTGATCAACGA
CCTTTTGGAAACTTCGGCTTCCCCTGGAGAGAGCGAGATTCTCCGCGCTGTAGAAGTCACCATTGTTGTG
CACGACGACATCATTCCGTGGCGTTATCCAGCTAAGCGCGAACTGCAATTTGGAGAATGGCAGCGCAATG
ACATTCTTGCAGGTATCTTCGAGCCAGCCACGATCGACATTGATCTGGCTATCTTGCTGACAAAAGCAAG
AGAACATAGCGTTGCCTTGGTAGGTCCAGCGGCGGAGGAACTCTTTGATCCGGTTCCTGAACAGGATCTA
TTTGAGGCGCTAAATGAAACCTTAACGCTATGGAACTCGCCGCCCGACTGGGCTGGCGATGAGCGAAATG
TAGTGCTTACGTTGTCCCGCATTTGGTACAGCGCAGTAACCGGCAAAATCGCGCCGAAGGATGTCGCTGC
CGACTGGGCAATGGAGCGCCTGCCGGCCCAGTATCAGCCCGTCATACTTGAAGCTAGACAGGCTTATCTT
GGACAAGAAGAAGATCGCTTGGCCTCGCGCGCAGATCAGTTGGAAGAATTTGTCCACTACGTGAAAGGCG
AGATCACCAAGGTAGTCGGCAAATAACCCTCGAGCCACCCATGACCAAAATCCCTTAACGTGAGTTACGC
GTCGTTCCACTGAGCGTCAGACCCCGTAGAAAAGATCAAAGGATCTTCTTGAGATCCTTTTTTTCTGCGC
GTAATCTGCTGCTTGCAAACAAAAAAACCACCGCTACCAGCGGTGGTTTGTTTGCCGGATCAAGAGCTAC
CAACTCTTTTTCCGAAGGTAACTGGCTTCAGCAGAGCGCAGATACCAAATACTGTCCTTCTAGTGTAGCC
GTAGTTAGGCCACCACTTCAAGAACTCTGTAGCACCGCCTACATACCTCGCTCTGCTAATCCTGTTACCA
GTGGCTGCTGCCAGTGGCGATAAGTCGTGTCTTACCGGGTTGGACTCAAGACGATAGTTACCGGATAAGG
CGCAGCGGTCGGGCTGAACGGGGGGTTCGTGCACACAGCCCAGCTTGGAGCGAACGACCTACACCGAACT
GAGATACCTACAGCGTGAGCATTGAGAAAGCGCCACGCTTCCCGAAGGGAGAAAGGCGGACAGGTATCCG
GTAAGCGGCAGGGTCGGAACAGGAGAGCGCACGAGGGAGCTTCCAGGGGGAAACGCCTGGTATCTTTATA
GTCCTGTCGGGTTTCGCCACCTCTGACTTGAGCGTCGATTTTTGTGATGCTCGTCAGGGGGGCGGAGCCT
ATGGAAAAACGCCAGCAACGCGGCCTTTTTACGGTTCCTGGCCTTTTGCTGGCCTTTTGCTCACATGTTC
TTTCCTGCGTTATCCCCTGATTCTGTGGATAACCGTATTACCGCCTTTGAGTGAGCTGATACCGCTCGCC
GCAGCCGAACGACCGAGCGCAGCGAGTCAGTGAGCGAGGAAGCGGAAGAGCGCCCAATACGCAAACCGCC
TCTCCCCGCGCGTTGGCCGATTCATTAATGCAGCTGGCACGACAGGTTTCCCGACTGGAAAGCGGGCAGT
GAGCGCAACGCAATTAATACGCGTACCGCTAGCCAGGAAGAGTTTGTAGAAACGCAAAAAGGCCATCCGT
CAGGATGGCCTTCTGCTTAGTTTGATGCCTGGCAGTTTATGGCGGGCGTCCTGCCCGCCACCCTCCGGGC
CGTTGCTTCACAACGTTCAAATCCGCTCCCGGCGGATTTGTCCTACTCAGGAGAGCGTTCACCGACAAAC
AACAGATAAAACGAAAGGCCCAGTCTTCCGACTGAGCCTTTCGTTTTATTTGATGCCTGGCAGTTCCCTA
CTCTCGCGTTAACGCTAGCATGGATGTTTTCCCAGTCACGACGTTGTAAAACGACGGCCAGTCTTAAG
