>Addgene plasmid #63425 | pFusX4-16 | addgene partial sequence | sequence record 116219 | pCR8_R1 5'-cgaaccgaacaggcttatgt-3'
GGTGTGCGTCACCCGGCAACCTTGGGTAGCAGCGAAGTCGAGGCATTTCTGTCCTGGCTGGTCTAGACGT
CTCGGCCATGGTCCTGGCACAGCACCGGCAACAGCCGCTGCACCGTTTCGAGCGCTTGCTTGCCGCCACC
GTTGCTGGCGATAGCCACCACTTGGTCCGGGGTCAGGCCATGGTCCTGGCACAGCACCGGCAACAGCCGC
TGCACCGTTTCGAGCGCTTGCTTGCCGCCACCGTTGCTGGCGATAGCCACCACTTGGTCCGGGGTCAGGC
CATGGTCCTGGCACAGCACCGGCAACAGCCGCTGCACCGTTTCGAGCGCTTGCTTGCCGCCAATGTTGCT
GGCGATAGCCACCACTTGGTCCGGGGTCAGGGGAGACGCTTAAGACTGGCCGTCGTTTTACAACGTCGTG
ACTGGGAAAACATCCATGCTAGCGTTAACGCGAGAGTAGGGAACTGCCAGGCATCAAATAAAACGAAAGG
CTCAGTCGGAAGACTGGGCCTTTCGTTTTATCTGTTGTTTGTCGGTGAACGCTCTCCTGAGTAGGACAAA
TCCGCCGGGAGCGGATTTGAACGTTGTGAAGCAACGGCCCGGAGGGTGGCGGGCAGGACGCCCGCCATAA
ACTGCCAGGCATCAAACTAAGCAGAAGGCCATCCTGACGGATGGCCTTTTTGCGTTTCTACAAACTCTTC
CTGG
