[The description below was written by a language model from this plasmid's Addgene catalogue record.]
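Description:
pFusX4-16 is a bacterial library plasmid from the FusX system, a one-step method for assembling TALE (transcription activator-like effector) repeat arrays such as those used in TALENs. It is built on the FusX4 backbone (about 3 kb without insert), is maintained at high copy number in standard E. coli cloning strains, and is selected with spectinomycin. The record does not include a feature table, so the origin of replication and other backbone elements are not specified. The listed sequencing primers carry pCR8-type names, which hints at a related backbone, but this is not stated.

The insert is a synthetic, pre-assembled trimer of TALE repeats carrying the repeat-variable diresidues (RVDs) NI, NG and NG. Under the standard TALE code, NI recognises adenine and NG recognises thymine, so this module specifies the DNA triplet ATT, as reflected in its alternative name X4_ATT. The trimer occupies RVD positions 10–12 of the final array. The "X4" designation marks it as one member of the position-specific sub-library whose members cover different triplets for that slot. The trimer was cloned into the backbone using BsaI sites that were destroyed in the process.

In use, this plasmid is combined with the matching triplet modules from the other FusX position libraries and a receiver vector, so that a complete repeat array targeting a chosen sequence is assembled in a single reaction. It carries no promoter or expression cassette according to the record, and serves purely as a building block for constructing custom TALENs or other TALE fusion proteins for genome engineering.
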