Addgene plasmid #63425: pFusX4-16
Purpose: Encodes RVD positions 10-12 in TALEN assembly
Depositing lab: Stephen Ekker. Depositing organization: Mayo Foundation for Medical Education and Research. Publication: FusX: A rapid one-step TALE assembly system for genome science. Ma AC, McNulty MS, Tanya PL, Jarryd CM, Martinez-Galvez G, Argue DP, Lee HB, Urban MD, Bullard CE, Blackburn PR, Man TK, Clark KJ, Ekker SC. Hum Gene Ther. 2016 Jun;27(6):451-63. doi: 10.1089/hum.2015.172 PubMed 26854857.
Backbone
  Vector backbone: FusX4
  Backbone size w/o insert (bp): 3008
  Vector type: TALEN
Growth in bacteria
  Bacterial resistance: Spectinomycin, 50 μg/mL
  Growth temperature: 37°C
  Growth strain: DH5alpha
  Copy number: High Copy
Gene/Insert
  Gene/Insert name: NI NG NG (alt name: X4_ATT)
  Species: Synthetic
  Mutation: none
  Cloning method: Restriction Enzyme; 5′ cloning site BsaI (destroyed during cloning); 3′ cloning site BsaI (destroyed during cloning)
  Sequencing primers: 5′ pCR8_F1; 3′ pCR8_R1
Terms and licenses: Academic/Nonprofit Terms; Industry Terms: Not Available to Industry
How to cite: pFusX4-16 was a gift from Stephen Ekker (Addgene plasmid # 63425 ; http://n2t.net/addgene:63425 ; RRID:Addgene_63425)
